Addgene plasmid #47731: MSP3-bio
Purpose: Expresses enzymatically monobiotinylated full-length MSP3 with no N-linked glycans upon cotransfection with BirA in mammalian cells. Contains a C-terminal rat Cd4 d3+4 tag.
Depositing lab: Gavin Wright. Depositing organization: Wellcome Sanger Institute. Publication: A library of functional recombinant cell surface and secreted Plasmodium falciparum merozoite proteins. Crosnier C, Wanaguru M, McDade B, Osier FH, Marsh K, Rayner JC, Wright GJ. Mol Cell Proteomics. 2013 Sep 16. 10.1074/mcp.O113.028357 PubMed 24043421.
Backbone
  Vector backbone: pTT3
  Backbone manufacturer: Yves Durocher, NRC
  Backbone size w/o insert (bp): 6633
  Total vector size (bp): 7620
  Vector type: Mammalian Expression
Growth in bacteria
  Bacterial resistance: Ampicillin, 100 μg/mL
  Growth temperature: 37°C
  Growth strain: DH5alpha
  Copy number: High Copy
Gene/Insert
  Gene/Insert name: Codon-optimised MSP3 (alt names: MSP3.1; SPAM)
  Species: Synthetic; Plasmodium falciparum
  Insert size (bp): 987
  Mutation: Exogenous signal peptide of mouse origin, changed Serine45, Threonine56, Serine96, Serine226 to Alanine residues
  Promoter: CMV
  Tag / fusion protein: rat Cd4 d3+4 (C terminal on backbone); enzymatic biotinylation sequence (C terminal on backbone)
  Cloning method: Restriction Enzyme; 5′ cloning site NotI (not destroyed); 3′ cloning site AscI (not destroyed)
  Sequencing primers: 5′ CMV-fwd
Resource information
  A portion of this plasmid was derived from a plasmid made by: pTT3 was obtained under an MTA from Yves Durocher, National Research Council of Canada- Biotechnology Research Institute
Terms and licenses: Academic/Nonprofit Terms; Industry Terms: Not Available to Industry
How to cite: MSP3-bio was a gift from Gavin Wright (Addgene plasmid # 47731 ; http://n2t.net/addgene:47731 ; RRID:Addgene_47731)
