[The description below was written by a language model from this plasmid's Addgene catalogue record and pLannotate feature annotations shown in this document.]
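Description:
MSP3-bio is a 7.6 kb mammalian expression plasmid built on the pTT3 backbone, designed to produce a secreted, soluble recombinant form of the Plasmodium falciparum merozoite surface protein 3 (MSP3, also known as MSP3.1 or SPAM). It is propagated in E. coli as a high-copy plasmid through a ColE1/pUC-type origin and is selected with ampicillin through the β-lactamase gene. The backbone also carries the Epstein-Barr virus oriP element, which supports episomal maintenance in mammalian cells that supply EBNA1. Short lac and tet promoter fragments near the origin appear to be cloning-vector remnants with no role in expression.

Expression is driven by the human CMV immediate-early enhancer and promoter. This is followed by adenovirus-derived leader and splice sequences and a chimeric intron fragment that aid transcript processing, and the unit ends at a rabbit β-globin polyadenylation signal. The 987 bp insert is a synthetic, codon-optimised MSP3 coding sequence cloned between retained NotI and AscI sites. The native parasite signal peptide is replaced by an exogenous mouse one, annotated as an immunoglobulin heavy chain signal sequence, to direct secretion. Four residues (Ser45, Thr56, Ser96 and Ser226) are changed to alanine to remove N-linked glycosylation sites, so the protein lacks glycans that mammalian cells would otherwise add.

The backbone fuses rat Cd4 domains 3 and 4 to the C-terminus, followed by an enzymatic biotinylation sequence; the latter is listed in the catalogue entry but not separately annotated in the feature table. Cotransfection with a BirA biotin ligase construct yields monobiotinylated protein. The plasmid belongs to a library of recombinant merozoite cell surface and secreted proteins.
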