Features (pLannotate 1.2.2; 18 found; start..end, strand, type, name):
    154..533     +  enhancer       CMV enhancer: human cytomegalovirus immediate early enhancer
    535..734     +  promoter       CMV promoter: human cytomegalovirus (CMV) immediate early promoter
    802..840     +  misc_feature   Ad SA (fragment): adenovirus major late transcript splice acceptor (Friedrich and Soriano, 1991)
    873..1082    -  CDS            PTP (fragment): TERM_ADE02 - Experimental evidence at protein level: Swiss-Prot protein existence level 1. Protein covalently bound to the viral DNA that acts as a primer for viral genomic replication by DNA strand displacement. Assembles on the viral origin of replication in an initiation complex with viral polymerase, DBP, host NFIA and host POU2F1/OCT1. During initiation, the polymerase covalently couples the first dCTP with Ser- 580 of pTP. The terminal protein stimulates the template activity over 20 fold compared to protein-free templates. Neo-synthesized viral genomes are linked to two preterminal prot
   1113..1202    +  intron         chimeric intron (fragment): chimera between introns from adenovirus and immunoglobulin heavy chain genes
   1221..1267    +  CDS            IgH signal sequence (fragment): signal sequence from the mouse immunoglobulin heavy chain variable region
   2334..2894    +  CDS            Cd4 (fragment): CD4_RAT - Experimental evidence at protein level: Swiss-Prot protein existence level 1. Integral membrane glycoprotein that plays an essential role in the immune response and serves multiple functions in responses against both external and internal offenses. In T-cells, functions primarily as a coreceptor for MHC class II molecule:peptide complex. The antigens presented by class II peptides are derived from extracellular proteins while class I peptides are derived from cytosolic proteins. Interacts simultaneously with the T-cell receptor (TCR) and the MHC class II presented by antigen presenti
   3000..3055    +  polyA_signal   β-globin poly(A) signal: rabbit β-globin polyadenylation signal (Gil and Proudfoot, 1987)
   3569..5250    -  rep_origin     oriP (fragment): Epstein-Barr virus oriP replication origin (Yates et al., 2000)
   5377..5481    +  promoter       AmpR promoter: bla
   5482..6342    +  CDS            AmpR: β-lactamase; bla; confers resistance to ampicillin, carbenicillin, and related antibiotics
   6513..7101    +  rep_origin     ori: high-copy-number ColE1/pMB1/pBR322/pUC origin of replication
   7284..7376    +  CDS            lacI (fragment): lac repressor; lacI; The lac repressor binds to the lac operator to inhibit transcription in E. coli. This inhibition can be relieved by adding lactose or isopropyl-β-D-thiogalactopyranoside (IPTG).
   7389..7410    +  protein_bind   CAP binding site: CAP binding activates transcription in the presence of cAMP. E. coli catabolite activator protein
   7425..7455    +  promoter       lac promoter: promoter for the E. coli lac operon
   7463..7479    +  protein_bind   lac operator: The lac repressor binds to the lac operator to inhibit transcription in E. coli. This inhibition can be relieved by adding lactose or isopropyl-β-D-thiogalactopyranoside (IPTG). lac repressor encoded by lacI
   7549..7565    +  promoter       tet promoter (fragment): E. coli promoter for tetracycline efflux protein gene
   7575..7600    -  CDS            bla(M) (fragment): β-lactamase lacking the signal sequence; bla(M); allows cytosolic expression of β-lactamase
>Addgene plasmid #47731 | MSP3-bio | depositor full sequence | sequence record 68466 | MSP3-bio sequence 7620 bps
AGATCTATACATTGAATCAATATTGGCAATTAGCCATATTAGTCATTGGTTATATAGCATAAATCAATAT
TGGCTATTGGCCATTGCATACGTTGTATCTATATCATAATATGTACATTTATATTGGCTCATGTCCAATA
TGACCGCCATGTTGACATTGATTATTGACTAGTTATTAATAGTAATCAATTACGGGGTCATTAGTTCATA
GCCCATATATGGAGTTCCGCGTTACATAACTTACGGTAAATGGCCCGCCTGGCTGACCGCCCAACGACCC
CCGCCCATTGACGTCAATAATGACGTATGTTCCCATAGTAACGCCAATAGGGACTTTCCATTGACGTCAA
TGGGTGGAGTATTTACGGTAAACTGCCCACTTGGCAGTACATCAAGTGTATCATATGCCAAGTCCGCCCC
CTATTGACGTCAATGACGGTAAATGGCCCGCCTGGCATTATGCCCAGTACATGACCTTACGGGACTTTCC
TACTTGGCAGTACATCTACGTATTAGTCATCGCTATTACCATGGTGATGCGGTTTTGGCAGTACACCAAT
GGGCGTGGATAGCGGTTTGACTCACGGGGATTTCCAAGTCTCCACCCCATTGACGTCAATGGGAGTTTGT
TTTGGCACCAAAATCAACGGGACTTTCCAAAATGTCGTAATAACCCCGCCCCGTTGACGCAAATGGGCGG
TAGGCGTGTACGGTGGGAGGTCTATATAAGCAGAGCTCGTTTAGTGAACCGTCAGATCCTCACTCTCTTC
CGCATCGCTGTCTGCGAGGGCCAGCTGTTGGGCTCGCGGTTGAGGACAAACTCTTCGCGGTCTTTCCAGT
ACTCTTGGATCGGAAACCCGTCGGCCTCCGAACGGTACTCCGCCACCGAGGGACCTGAGCGAGTCCGCAT
CGACCGGATCGGAAAACCTCTCGAGAAAGGCGTCTAACCAGTCACAGTCGCAAGGTAGGCTGAGCACCGT
GGCGGGCGGCAGCGGGTGGCGGTCGGGGTTGTTTCTGGCGGAGGTGCTGCTGATGATGTAATTAAAGTAG
GCGGTCTTGAGACGGCGGATGGTCGAGGTGAGGTGTGGCAGGCTTGAGATCCAGCTGTTGGGGTGAGTAC
TCCCTCTCAAAAGCGGGCATTACTTCTGCGCTAAGATTGTCAGTTTCCAAAAACGAGGAGGATTTGATAT
TCACCTGGCCCGATCTGGCCATACACTTGAGTGACAATGACATCCACTTTGCCTTTCTCTCCACAGGTGT
CCACTCCCAGGTCCAAGTTTGCCACCATGGAGTTTCAGACCCAGGTACTCATGTCCCTGCTGCTCTGCAT
GTCTGGTGCGGCCGCCAAAGAAATCGTGAAGAAGTACAACCTGAACCTGAGAAACGCCATCCTGAACAAC
AACGCCCAGATCGAGAACGAGGAAAACGTGAACACCGCCATCACCGGCAACGACTTCAGCGGCGGAGAGT
TCCTGTGGCCCGGCTACACCGAGGAACTGAAGGCCAAGAAGGCCAGCGAGGACGCCGAGAAGGCCGCCAA
CGACGCCGAAAACGCCGCTAAAGAGGCCGAGGAAGCTGCCAAAGAAGCCGTGAACCTGAAAGAGAGCGAC
AAGAGCTACACCAAGGCCAAAGAGGCCTGCACAGCCGCCAGCAAAGCCAAGAAAGCCGTGGAGACAGCCC
TGAAAGCCAAGGACGATGCCGAGAAGTCCAGCAAGGCCGACAGCATCAGCACCAAGACAAAAGAGTATGC
TGAGAAAGCCAAAAACGCCTACGAGAAGGCTAAGAATGCCTACCAGAAAGCCAACCAGGCCGTGCTGAAA
GCTAAAGAAGCTTCTAGCTACGACTACATCCTGGGCTGGGAGTTTGGCGGCGGAGTGCCCGAGCACAAGA
AAGAAGAAAACATGCTGTCCCACCTGTACGTGTCCTCCAAGGACAAAGAGAATATCGCCAAAGAGAACGA
CGACGTCCTGGACGAGAAAGAAGAGGAAGCCGAGGAAACAGAGGAAGAGGAACTGGAAGAGAAGAACGAA
GAAGAGACAGAGAGCGAGATCTCCGAGGACGAAGAGGAAGAGGAAGAAGAAGAAGAAAAAGAAGAGGAAA
ACGACAAGAAGAAAGAGCAGGAAAAAGAACAGAGCAACGAGAACAACGACCAGAAAAAGGACATGGAAGC
CCAGAACCTGATCAGCAAGAACCAGAACAACAATGAGAAGAACGTGAAAGAGGCCGCCGAGAGCATCATG
AAAACCCTGGCCGGCCTGATCAAGGGCAACAACCAGATCGACAGCACCCTGAAGGACCTGGTGGAGGAAC
TGAGCAAGTACTTCAAGAACCACGGCGCGCCGTCGACCTCCATCACGGCCTATAAGAGTGAGGGGGAGTC
AGCGGAGTTCTCCTTCCCACTCAACCTTGGAGAGGAAAGCCTGCAGGGAGAGTTGAGATGGAAGGCAGAG
AAGGCTCCTTCTTCCCAGTCCTGGATCACCTTCTCCCTAAAGAACCAAAAGGTGTCTGTGCAGAAGTCTA
CTAGCAACCCCAAGTTCCAGCTGTCCGAAACGCTCCCACTCACCCTTCAGATACCCCAGGTCTCCCTTCA
GTTTGCTGGTTCTGGCAACCTGACCCTGACTCTGGACAGAGGGATACTGTATCAGGAAGTGAACCTGGTG
GTGATGAAAGTGACTCAGCCCGACAGCAACACTTTGACCTGTGAGGTGATGGGACCCACCTCACCCAAGA
TGAGACTGATCTTGAAGCAGGAGAATCAGGAGGCCAGGGTCTCCAGGCAGGAGAAAGTGATTCAAGTGCA
GGCCCCTGAAGCAGGGGTGTGGCAATGTCTACTGAGTGAAGGTGAAGAGGTCAAGATGGACTCCAAGATC
CAGGTTTTATCCAAAGGGTTGAATTCCGGATCACTGCATCATATTCTGGATGCACAGAAAATGGTGTGGA
ATCATCGTTAAGTCTAGACACGTGATTAATTAAGGATCCCCCGACCTCGACCTCTGGCTAATAAAGGAAA
TTTATTTTCATTGCAATAGTGTGTTGGAATTTTTTGTGTCTCTCACTCGGAAGGACATATGGGAGGGCAA
ATCATTTGGTCGAGATCCCTCGGAGATCTCTAGCTAGAGGATCGATCCCCGCCCCGGACGAACTAAACCT
GACTACGACATCTCTGCCCCTTCTTCGCGGGGCAGTGCATGTAATCCCTTCAGTTGGTTGGTACAACTTG
CCAACTGGGCCCTGTTCCACATGTGACACGGGGGGGGACCAAACACAAAGGGGTTCTCTGACTGTAGTTG
ACATCCTTATAAATGGATGTGCACATTTGCCAACACTGAGTGGCTTTCATCCTGGAGCAGACTTTGCAGT
CTGTGGACTGCAACACAACATTGCCTTTATGTGTAACTCTTGGCTGAAGCTCTTACACCAATGCTGGGGG
ACATGTACCTCCCAGGGGCCCAGGAAGACTACGGGAGGCTACACCAACGTCAATCAGAGGGGCCTGTGTA
GCTACCGATAAGCGGACCCTCAAGAGGGCATTAGCAATAGTGTTTATAAGGCCCCCTTGTTAACCCTAAA
CGGGTAGCATATGCTTCCCGGGTAGTAGTATATACTATCCAGACTAACCCTAATTCAATAGCATATGTTA
CCCAACGGGAAGCATATGCTATCGAATTAGGGTTAGTAAAAGGGTCCTAAGGAACAGCGATATCTCCCAC
CCCATGAGCTGTCACGGTTTTATTTACATGGGGTCAGGATTCCACGAGGGTAGTGAACCATTTTAGTCAC
AAGGGCAGTGGCTGAAGATCAAGGAGCGGGCAGTGAACTCTCCTGAATCTTCGCCTGCTTCTTCATTCTC
CTTCGTTTAGCTAATAGAATAACTGCTGAGTTGTGAACAGTAAGGTGTATGTGAGGTGCTCGAAAACAAG
GTTTCAGGTGACGCCCCCAGAATAAAATTTGGACGGGGGGTTCAGTGGTGGCATTGTGCTATGACACCAA
TATAACCCTCACAAACCCCTTGGGCAATAAATACTAGTGTAGGAATGAAACATTCTGAATATCTTTAACA
ATAGAAATCCATGGGGTGGGGACAAGCCGTAAAGACTGGATGTCCATCTCACACGAATTTATGGCTATGG
GCAACACATAATCCTAGTGCAATATGATACTGGGGTTATTAAGATGTGTCCCAGGCAGGGACCAAGACAG
GTGAACCATGTTGTTACACTCTATTTGTAACAAGGGGAAAGAGAGTGGACGCCGACAGCAGCGGACTCCA
CTGGTTGTCTCTAACACCCCCGAAAATTAAACGGGGCTCCACGCCAATGGGGCCCATAAACAAAGACAAG
TGGCCACTCTTTTTTTTGAAATTGTGGAGTGGGGGCACGCGTCAGCCCCCACACGCCGCCCTGCGGTTTT
GGACTGTAAAATAAGGGTGTAATAACTTGGCTGATTGTAACCCCGCTAACCACTGCGGTCAAACCACTTG
CCCACAAAACCACTAATGGCACCCCGGGGAATACCTGCATAAGTAGGTGGGCGGGCCAAGATAGGGGCGC
GATTGCTGCGATCTGGAGGACAAATTACACACACTTGCGCCTGAGCGCCAAGCACAGGGTTGTTGGTCCT
CATATTCACGAGGTCGCTGAGAGCACGGTGGGCTAATGTTGCCATGGGTAGCATATACTACCCAAATATC
TGGATAGCATATGCTATCCTAATCTATATCTGGGTAGCATAGGCTATCCTAATCTATATCTGGGTAGCAT
ATGCTATCCTAATCTATATCTGGGTAGTATATGCTATCCTAATTTATATCTGGGTAGCATAGGCTATCCT
AATCTATATCTGGGTAGCATATGCTATCCTAATCTATATCTGGGTAGTATATGCTATCCTAATCTGTATC
CGGGTAGCATATGCTATCCTAATAGAGATTAGGGTAGTATATGCTATCCTAATTTATATCTGGGTAGCAT
ATACTACCCAAATATCTGGATAGCATATGCTATCCTAATCTATATCTGGGTAGCATATGCTATCCTAATC
TATATCTGGGTAGCATAGGCTATCCTAATCTATATCTGGGTAGCATATGCTATCCTAATCTATATCTGGG
TAGTATATGCTATCCTAATTTATATCTGGGTAGCATAGGCTATCCTAATCTATATCTGGGTAGCATATGC
TATCCTAATCTATATCTGGGTAGTATATGCTATCCTAATCTGTATCCGGGTAGCATATGCTATCCTCATG
ATAAGCTGTCAAACATGAGAATTTTCTTGAAGACGAAAGGGCCTCGTGATACGCCTATTTTTATAGGTTA
ATGTCATGATAATAATGGTTTCTTAGACGTCAGGTGGCACTTTTCGGGGAAATGTGCGCGGAACCCCTAT
TTGTTTATTTTTCTAAATACATTCAAATATGTATCCGCTCATGAGACAATAACCCTGATAAATGCTTCAA
TAATATTGAAAAAGGAAGAGTATGAGTATTCAACATTTCCGTGTCGCCCTTATTCCCTTTTTTGCGGCAT
TTTGCCTTCCTGTTTTTGCTCACCCAGAAACGCTGGTGAAAGTAAAAGATGCTGAAGATCAGTTGGGTGC
ACGAGTGGGTTACATCGAACTGGATCTCAACAGCGGTAAGATCCTTGAGAGTTTTCGCCCCGAAGAACGT
TTTCCAATGATGAGCACTTTTAAAGTTCTGCTATGTGGCGCGGTATTATCCCGTGTTGACGCCGGGCAAG
AGCAACTCGGTCGCCGCATACACTATTCTCAGAATGACTTGGTTGAGTACTCACCAGTCACAGAAAAGCA
TCTTACGGATGGCATGACAGTAAGAGAATTATGCAGTGCTGCCATAACCATGAGTGATAACACTGCGGCC
AACTTACTTCTGACAACGATCGGAGGACCGAAGGAGCTAACCGCTTTTTTGCACAACATGGGGGATCATG
TAACTCGCCTTGATCGTTGGGAACCGGAGCTGAATGAAGCCATACCAAACGACGAGCGTGACACCACGAT
GCCTGCAGCAATGGCAACAACGTTGCGCAAACTATTAACTGGCGAACTACTTACTCTAGCTTCCCGGCAA
CAATTAATAGACTGGATGGAGGCGGATAAAGTTGCAGGACCACTTCTGCGCTCGGCCCTTCCGGCTGGCT
GGTTTATTGCTGATAAATCTGGAGCCGGTGAGCGTGGGTCTCGCGGTATCATTGCAGCACTGGGGCCAGA
TGGTAAGCCCTCCCGTATCGTAGTTATCTACACGACGGGGAGTCAGGCAACTATGGATGAACGAAATAGA
CAGATCGCTGAGATAGGTGCCTCACTGATTAAGCATTGGTAACTGTCAGACCAAGTTTACTCATATATAC
TTTAGATTGATTTAAAACTTCATTTTTAATTTAAAAGGATCTAGGTGAAGATCCTTTTTGATAATCTCAT
GACCAAAATCCCTTAACGTGAGTTTTCGTTCCACTGAGCGTCAGACCCCGTAGAAAAGATCAAAGGATCT
TCTTGAGATCCTTTTTTTCTGCGCGTAATCTGCTGCTTGCAAACAAAAAAACCACCGCTACCAGCGGTGG
TTTGTTTGCCGGATCAAGAGCTACCAACTCTTTTTCCGAAGGTAACTGGCTTCAGCAGAGCGCAGATACC
AAATACTGTTCTTCTAGTGTAGCCGTAGTTAGGCCACCACTTCAAGAACTCTGTAGCACCGCCTACATAC
CTCGCTCTGCTAATCCTGTTACCAGTGGCTGCTGCCAGTGGCGATAAGTCGTGTCTTACCGGGTTGGACT
CAAGACGATAGTTACCGGATAAGGCGCAGCGGTCGGGCTGAACGGGGGGTTCGTGCACACAGCCCAGCTT
GGAGCGAACGACCTACACCGAACTGAGATACCTACAGCGTGAGCTATGAGAAAGCGCCACGCTTCCCGAA
GGGAGAAAGGCGGACAGGTATCCGGTAAGCGGCAGGGTCGGAACAGGAGAGCGCACGAGGGAGCTTCCAG
GGGGAAACGCCTGGTATCTTTATAGTCCTGTCGGGTTTCGCCACCTCTGACTTGAGCGTCGATTTTTGTG
ATGCTCGTCAGGGGGGCGGAGCCTATGGAAAAACGCCAGCAACGCGGCCTTTTTACGGTTCCTGGCCTTT
TGCTGGCCTTTTGCTCACATGTTCTTTCCTGCGTTATCCCCTGATTCTGTGGATAACCGTATTACCGCCT
TTGAGTGAGCTGATACCGCTCGCCGCAGCCGAACGACCGAGCGCAGCGAGTCAGTGAGCGAGGAAGCGGA
AGAGCGCCCAATACGCAAACCGCCTCTCCCCGCGCGTTGGCCGATTCATTAATGCAGCTGGCACGACAGG
TTTCCCGACTGGAAAGCGGGCAGTGAGCGCAACGCAATTAATGTGAGTTAGCTCACTCATTAGGCACCCC
AGGCTTTACACTTTATGCTTCCGGCTCGTATGTTGTGTGGAATTGTGAGCGGATAACAATTTCACACAGG
AAACAGCTATGACCATGATTACGCCAAGCTCTAGCTAGAGGTCGACCAATTCTCATGTTTGACAGCTTAT
CATCGCAGATCCGGGCAACGTTGTTGCCATTGCTGCAGGCGCAGAACTGGTAGGTATGGA
