>Addgene plasmid #47731 | MSP3-bio | addgene partial sequence | sequence record 71118 | CMV-F 5'-CGCAAATGGGCGGTAGGCGTG-3'
GAACCGTCAGATCCTCACTCTCTTCCGCATCGCTGTCTGCGAGGGCCAGCTGTTGGGCTCGCGGTTGAGG
ACAAACTCTTCGCGGTCTTTCCAGTACTCTTGGATCGGAAACCCGTCGGCCTCCGAACGGTACTCCGCCA
CCGAGGGACCTGAGCGAGTCCGCATCGACCGGATCGGAAAACCTCTCGAGAAAGGCGTCTAACCAGTCAC
AGTCGCAAGGTAGGCTGAGCACCGTGGCGGGCGGCAGCGGGTGGCGGTCGGGGTTGTTTCTGGCGGAGGT
GCTGCTGATGATGTAATTAAAGTAGGCGGTCTTGAGACGGCGGATGGTCGAGGTGAGGTGTGGCAGGCTT
GAGATCCAGCTGTTGGGGTGAGTACTCCCTCTCAAAAGCGGGCATTACTTCTGCGCTAAGATTGTCAGTT
TCCAAAAACGAGGAGGATTTGATATTCACCTGGCCCGATCTGGCCATACACTTGAGTGACAATGACATCC
ACTTTGCCTTTCTCTCCACAGGTGTCCACTCCCAGGTCCAAGTTTGCCACCATGGAGTTTCAGACCCAGG
TACTCATGTCCCTGCTGCTCTGCATGTCTGGTGCGGCCGCCAAAGAAATCGTGAAGAAGTACAACCTGAA
CCTGAGAAACGCCATCCTGAACAACAACGCCCAGATCGAGAACGAGGAAAACGTGAACACCGCCATCACC
GGCAACGACTTCAGCGGCGGAGAGTTCCTGTGGCCCGGCTACACCGAGGAACTGAAGGCCAAGAAGGCCA
GCGAGGACGCCGAGAAGGCCGCCAACGACGCCGAAAACGCCGCTAAAGA
