>Addgene plasmid #47731 | MSP3-bio | addgene partial sequence | sequence record 71487 | EBVori-F
AGAACCCCTTTGTGTTTGGTCCCCCCCCGTGTCACATGTGGAACAGGGCCCAGTTGGCAAGTTGTACCAA
CCAACTGAAGGGATTACATGCACTGCCCCGCGAAGAAGGGGCAGAGATGTCGTAGTCAGGTTTAGTTCGT
CCGGGGCGGGGATCGATCCTCTAGCTAGAGATCTCCGAGGGATCTCGACCAAATGATTTGCCCTCCCATA
TGTCCTTCCGAGTGAGAGACACAAAAAATTCCAACACACTATTGCAATGAAAATAAATTTCCTTTATTAG
CCAGAGGTCGAGGTCGGGGGATCCTTAATTAATCACGTGTCTAGACTTAACGATGATTCCACACCATTTT
CTGTGCATCCAGAATATGATGCAGTGATCCGGAATTCAACCCTTTGGATAAAACCTGGATCTTGGAGTCC
ATCTTGACCTCTTCACCTTCACTCAGTAGACATTGCCACACCCCTGCTTCAGGGGCCTGCACTTGAATCA
CTTTCTCCTGCCTGGAGACCCTGGCCTCCTGATTCTCCTGCTTCAAGATCAGTCTCATCTTGGGTGAGGT
GGGTCCCATCACCTCACAGGTCAAAGTGTTGCTGTCGGGCTGAGTCACTTTCATCACCACCAGGTTCACT
TCCTGATACAGTATCCCTCTGTCCAGAGTCAGGGTCAGGTTGCCAGAACCAGCAAACTGAAGGGAGACCT
GGGGTATCTGAAGGGTGAGTGGGAGCGTTTCGGACAGCTGGAACTTGGGGTTGCTAGTAGACTTCTGCAC
AGACACCTTTTGGTTCTTTAGGGAGAAGGTGATCCAGGACTGGGAAGAAGGAGCCTTCTCTGCCTTCCAT
CTCAACTCTCCCTGCAGGCTTTCCTCTCCAAGGTTGAGTGGGAAGGAGAACTCCGCTGACTCCCCCTCAC
TCTTATAGGCCGTGATGGA
