>Addgene plasmid #47731 | MSP3-bio | addgene partial sequence | sequence record 72105 | rCd4-R 5'-TCCCTGCAGGCTTTCCTCTCCAAGGTTGAG-3'
CTCACTCTTATAGGCCGTGATGGAGGTCGACGGCGCGCCGTGGTTCTTGAAGTACTTGCTCAGTTCCTCC
ACCAGGTCCTTCAGGGTGCTGTCGATCTGGTTGTTGCCCTTGATCAGGCCGGCCAGGGTTTTCATGATGC
TCTCGGCGGCCTCTTTCACGTTCTTCTCATTGTTGTTCTGGTTCTTGCTGATCAGGTTCTGGGCTTCCAT
GTCCTTTTTCTGGTCGTTGTTCTCGTTGCTCTGTTCTTTTTCCTGCTCTTTCTTCTTGTCGTTTTCCTCT
TCTTTTTCTTCTTCTTCTTCCTCTTCCTCTTCGTCCTCGGAGATCTCGCTCTCTGTCTCTTCTTCGTTCT
TCTCTTCCAGTTCCTCTTCCTCTGTTTCCTCGGCTTCCTCTTCTTTCTCGTCCAGGACGTCGTCGTTCTC
TTTGGCGATATTCTCTTTGTCCTTGGAGGACACGTACAGGTGGGACAGCATGTTTTCTTCTTTCTTGTGC
TCGGGCACTCCGCCGCCAAACTCCCAGCCCAGGATGTAGTCGTAGCTAGAAGCTTCTTTAGCTTTCAGCA
CGGCCTGGTTGGCTTTCTGGTAGGCATTCTTAGCCTTCTCGTAGGCGTTTTTGGCTTTCTCAGCATACTC
TTTTGTCTTGGTGCTGATGCTGTCGGCCTTGCTGGACTTCTCGGCATCGTCCTTGGCTTTCAGGGCTGTC
TCCACGGCTTTCTTGGCTTTGCTGGCGGCTGTGCAGGCCTCTTTGGCCTTGGTGTAGCTCTTGTCGCTCT
CTTTCAGGTTCACGGCTTCTTTGGCAGCTTCCTCGGCCTCTTTAGCGGCGTTTTCGGCGTCGTTGGCGGC
CTTCTCGGCGTCCTCGCTGGCCTTCTTGGCCTTCAGTTCCTCGGTGTAGCCGGGCCACAGGAACTCTCCG
CCGCTGAAGTCGTTGCCGGTGATGGCGGTGTTCACGTTTTCCTCGTTCTC
